>Addgene plasmid #84208 | Osa-pCAMBIA-1301-STTM398 | depositor partial sequence | sequence record 160766 | Backbone sequence
GATCTGAGGGTAAATTTCTAGTTTTTCTCCTTCATTTTCTTGGTTAGGACCCTTTTCTCTTTTTATTTTT
TTGAGCTTTGATCTTTCTTTAAACTGATCTATTTTTTAATTGATTGGTTATGGTGTAAATATTACATAGC
TTTAACTGATAATCTGATTACTTTATTTCGTGTGTCTATGATGATGATGATAGTTACAGAACCGACGACT
CGTCCGTCCTGTAGAAACCCCAACCCGTGAAATCAAAAAACTCGACGGCCTGTGGGCATTCAGTCTGGAT
CGCGAAAACTGTGGAATTGATCAGCGTTGGTGGGAAAGCGCGTTACAAGAAAGCCGGGCAATTGCTGTGC
CAGGCAGTTTTAACGATCAGTTCGCCGATGCAGATATTCGTAATTATGCGGGCAACGTCTGGTATCAGCG
CGAAGTCTTTATACCGAAAGGTTGGGCAGGCCAGCGTATCGTGCTGCGTTTCGATGCGGTCACTCATTAC
GGCAAAGTGTGGGTCAATAATCAGGAAGTGATGGAGCATCAGGGCGGCTATACGCCATTTGAAGCCGATG
TCACGCCGTATGTTATTGCCGGGAAAAGTGTACGTATCACCGTTTGTGTGAACAACGAACTGAACTGGCA
GACTATCCCGCCGGGAATGGTGATTACCGACGAAAACGGCAAGAAAAAGCAGTCTTACTTCCATGATTTC
TTTAACTATGCCGGAATCCATCGCAGCGTAATGCTCTACACCACGCCGAACACCTGGGTGGACGATATCA
CCGTGGTGACGCATGTCGCGCAAGACTGTAACCACGCGTCTGTTGACTGGCAGGTGGTGGCCAATGGTGA
TGTCAGCGTTGAACTGCGTGATGCGGATCAACAGGTGGTTGCAACTGGACAAGGCACTAGCGGGACTTTG
CAAGTGGTGAATCCGCACCTCTGGCAACCGGGTGAAGGTTATCTCTATGAACTCGAAGTCACAGCCAAAA
GCCAGACAGAGTCTGATATCTACCCGCTTCGCGTCGGCATCCGGTCAGTGGCAGTGAAGGGCCAACAGTT
CCTGATTAACCACAAACCGTTCTACTTTACTGGCTTTGGTCGTCATGAAGATGCGGACTTACGTGGCAAA
GGATTCGATAACGTGCTGATGGTGCACGACCACGCATTAATGGACTGGATTGGGGCCAACTCCTACCGTA
CCTCGCATTACCCTTACGCTGAAGAGATGCTCGACTGGGCAGATGAACATGGCATCGTGGTGATTGATGA
AACTGCTGCTGTCGGCTTTCAGCTGTCTTTAGGCATTGGTTTCGAAGCGGGCAACAAGCCGAAAGAACTG
TACAGCGAAGAGGCAGTCAACGGGGAAACTCAGCAAGCGCACTTACAGGCGATTAAAGAGCTGATAGCGC
GTGACAAAAACCACCCAAGCGTGGTGATGTGGAGTATTGCCAACGAACCGGATACCCGTCCGCAAGGTGC
ACGGGAATATTTCGCGCCACTGGCGGAAGCAACGCGTAAACTCGACCCGACGCGTCCGATCACCTGCGTC
AATGTAATGTTCTGCGACGCTCACACCGATACCATCAGCGATCTCTTTGATGTGCTGTGCCTGAACCGTT
ATTACGGATGGTATGTCCAAAGCGGCGATTTGGAAACGGCAGAGAAGGTACTGGAAAAAGAACTTCTGGC
CTGGCAGGAGAAACTGCATCAGCCGATTATCATCACCGAATACGGCGTGGATACGTTAGCCGGGCTGCAC
TCAATGTACACCGACATGTGGAGTGAAGAGTATCAGTGTGCATGGCTGGATATGTATCACCGCGTCTTTG
ATCGCGTCAGCGCCGTCGTCGGTGAACAGGTATGGAATTTCGCCGATTTTGCGACCTCGCAAGGCATATT
GCGCGTTGGCGGTAACAAGAAAGGGATCTTCACTCGCGACCGCAAACCGAAGTCGGCGGCTTTTCTGCTG
CAAAAACGCTGGACTGGCATGAACTTCGGTGAAAAACCGCAGCAGGGAGGCAAACAAGCTAGCCACCACC
ACCACCACCACGTGTGAATTACAGGTGACCAGCTCGAATTTCCCCGATCGTTCAAACATTTGGCAATAAA
GTTTCTTAAGATTGAATCCTGTTGCCGGTCTTGCGATGATTATCATATAATTTCTGTTGAATTACGTTAA
GCATGTAATAATTAACATGTAATGCATGACGTTATTTATGAGATGGGTTTTTATGATTAGAGTCCCGCAA
TTATACATTTAATACGCGATAGAAAACAAAATATAGCGCGCAAACTAGGATAAATTATCGCGCGCGGTGT
CATCTATGTTACTAGATCGGGAATTAAACTATCAGTGTTTGACAGGATATATTGGCGGGTAAACCTAAGA
GAAAAGAGCGTTTATTAGAATAACGGATATTTAAAAGGGCGTGAAAAGGTTTATCCGTTCGTCCATTTGT
ATGTGCATGCCAACCACAGGGTTCCCCTCGGGATCAAAGTACTTTGATCCAACCCCTCCGCTGCTATAGT
GCAGTCGGCTTCTGACGTTCAGTGCAGCCGTCTTCTGAAAACGACATGTCGCACAAGTCCTAAGTTACGC
GACAGGCTGCCGCCCTGCCCTTTTCCTGGCGTTTTCTTGTCGCGTGTTTTAGTCGCATAAAGTAGAATAC
TTGCGACTAGAACCGGAGACATTACGCCATGAACAAGAGCGCCGCCGCTGGCCTGCTGGGCTATGCCCGC
GTCAGCACCGACGACCAGGACTTGACCAACCAACGGGCCGAACTGCACGCGGCCGGCTGCACCAAGCTGT
TTTCCGAGAAGATCACCGGCACCAGGCGCGACCGCCCGGAGCTGGCCAGGATGCTTGACCACCTACGCCC
TGGCGACGTTGTGACAGTGACCAGGCTAGACCGCCTGGCCCGCAGCACCCGCGACCTACTGGACATTGCC
GAGCGCATCCAGGAGGCCGGCGCGGGCCTGCGTAGCCTGGCAGAGCCGTGGGCCGACACCACCACGCCGG
CCGGCCGCATGGTGTTGACCGTGTTCGCCGGCATTGCCGAGTTCGAGCGTTCCCTAATCATCGACCGCAC
CCGGAGCGGGCGCGAGGCCGCCAAGGCCCGAGGCGTGAAGTTTGGCCCCCGCCCTACCCTCACCCCGGCA
CAGATCGCGCACGCCCGCGAGCTGATCGACCAGGAAGGCCGCACCGTGAAAGAGGCGGCTGCACTGCTTG
GCGTGCATCGCTCGACCCTGTACCGCGCACTTGAGCGCAGCGAGGAAGTGACGCCCACCGAGGCCAGGCG
GCGCGGTGCCTTCCGTGAGGACGCATTGACCGAGGCCGACGCCCTGGCGGCCGCCGAGAATGAACGCCAA
GAGGAACAAGCATGAAACCGCACCAGGACGGCCAGGACGAACCGTTTTTCATTACCGAAGAGATCGAGGC
GGAGATGATCGCGGCCGGGTACGTGTTCGAGCCGCCCGCGCACGTCTCAACCGTGCGGCTGCATGAAATC
CTGGCCGGTTTGTCTGATGCCAAGCTGGCGGCCTGGCCGGCCAGCTTGGCCGCTGAAGAAACCGAGCGCC
GCCGTCTAAAAAGGTGATGTGTATTTGAGTAAAACAGCTTGCGTCATGCGGTCGCTGCGTATATGATGCG
ATGAGTAAATAAACAAATACGCAAGGGGAACGCATGAAGGTTATCGCTGTACTTAACCAGAAAGGCGGGT
CAGGCAAGACGACCATCGCAACCCATCTAGCCCGCGCCCTGCAACTCGCCGGGGCCGATGTTCTGTTAGT
CGATTCCGATCCCCAGGGCAGTGCCCGCGATTGGGCGGCCGTGCGGGAAGATCAACCGCTAACCGTTGTC
GGCATCGACCGCCCGACGATTGACCGCGACGTGAAGGCCATCGGCCGGCGCGACTTCGTAGTGATCGACG
GAGCGCCCCAGGCGGCGGACTTGGCTGTGTCCGCGATCAAGGCAGCCGACTTCGTGCTGATTCCGGTGCA
GCCAAGCCCTTACGACATATGGGCCACCGCCGACCTGGTGGAGCTGGTTAAGCAGCGCATTGAGGTCACG
GATGGAAGGCTACAAGCGGCCTTTGTCGTGTCGCGGGCGATCAAAGGCACGCGCATCGGCGGTGAGGTTG
CCGAGGCGCTGGCCGGGTACGAGCTGCCCATTCTTGAGTCCCGTATCACGCAGCGCGTGAGCTACCCAGG
CACTGCCGCCGCCGGCACAACCGTTCTTGAATCAGAACCCGAGGGCGACGCTGCCCGCGAGGTCCAGGCG
CTGGCCGCTGAAATTAAATCAAAACTCATTTGAGTTAATGAGGTAAAGAGAAAATGAGCAAAAGCACAAA
CACGCTAAGTGCCGGCCGTCCGAGCGCACGCAGCAGCAAGGCTGCAACGTTGGCCAGCCTGGCAGACACG
CCAGCCATGAAGCGGGTCAACTTTCAGTTGCCGGCGGAGGATCACACCAAGCTGAAGATGTACGCGGTAC
GCCAAGGCAAGACCATTACCGAGCTGCTATCTGAATACATCGCGCAGCTACCAGAGTAAATGAGCAAATG
AATAAATGAGTAGATGAATTTTAGCGGCTAAAGGAGGCGGCATGGAAAATCAAGAACAACCAGGCACCGA
CGCCGTGGAATGCCCCATGTGTGGAGGAACGGGCGGTTGGCCAGGCGTAAGCGGCTGGGTTGTCTGCCGG
CCCTGCAATGGCACTGGAACCCCCAAGCCCGAGGAATCGGCGTGAGCGGTCGCAAACCATCCGGCCCGGT
ACAAATCGGCGCGGCGCTGGGTGATGACCTGGTGGAGAAGTTGAAGGCCGCGCAGGCCGCCCAGCGGCAA
CGCATCGAGGCAGAAGCACGCCCCGGTGAATCGTGGCAAGCGGCCGCTGATCGAATCCGCAAAGAATCCC
GGCAACCGCCGGCAGCCGGTGCGCCGTCGATTAGGAAGCCGCCCAAGGGCGACGAGCAACCAGATTTTTT
CGTTCCGATGCTCTATGACGTGGGCACCCGCGATAGTCGCAGCATCATGGACGTGGCCGTTTTCCGTCTG
TCGAAGCGTGACCGACGAGCTGGCGAGGTGATCCGCTACGAGCTTCCAGACGGGCACGTAGAGGTTTCCG
CAGGGCCGGCCGGCATGGCCAGTGTGTGGGATTACGACCTGGTACTGATGGCGGTTTCCCATCTAACCGA
ATCCATGAACCGATACCGGGAAGGGAAGGGAGACAAGCCCGGCCGCGTGTTCCGTCCACACGTTGCGGAC
GTACTCAAGTTCTGCCGGCGAGCCGATGGCGGAAAGCAGAAAGACGACCTGGTAGAAACCTGCATTCGGT
TAAACACCACGCACGTTGCCATGCAGCGTACGAAGAAGGCCAAGAACGGCCGCCTGGTGACGGTATCCGA
GGGTGAAGCCTTGATTAGCCGCTACAAGATCGTAAAGAGCGAAACCGGGCGGCCGGAGTACATCGAGATC
GAGCTAGCTGATTGGATGTACCGCGAGATCACAGAAGGCAAGAACCCGGACGTGCTGACGGTTCACCCCG
ATTACTTTTTGATCGATCCCGGCATCGGCCGTTTTCTCTACCGCCTGGCACGCCGCGCCGCAGGCAAGGC
AGAAGCCAGATGGTTGTTCAAGACGATCTACGAACGCAGTGGCAGCGCCGGAGAGTTCAAGAAGTTCTGT
TTCACCGTGCGCAAGCTGATCGGGTCAAATGACCTGCCGGAGTACGATTTGAAGGAGGAGGCGGGGCAGG
CTGGCCCGATCCTAGTCATGCGCTACCGCAACCTGATCGAGGGCGAAGCATCCGCCGGTTCCTAATGTAC
GGAGCAGATGCTAGGGCAAATTGCCCTAGCAGGGGAAAAAGGTCGAAAAGGTCTCTTTCCTGTGGATAGC
ACGTACATTGGGAACCCAAAGCCGTACATTGGGAACCGGAACCCGTACATTGGGAACCCAAAGCCGTACA
TTGGGAACCGGTCACACATGTAAGTGACTGATATAAAAGAGAAAAAAGGCGATTTTTCCGCCTAAAACTC
TTTAAAACTTATTAAAACTCTTAAAACCCGCCTGGCCTGTGCATAACTGTCTGGCCAGCGCACAGCCGAA
GAGCTGCAAAAAGCGCCTACCCTTCGGTCGCTGCGCTCCCTACGCCCCGCCGCTTCGCGTCGGCCTATCG
CGGCCGCTGGCCGCTCAAAAATGGCTGGCCTACGGCCAGGCAATCTACCAGGGCGCGGACAAGCCGCGCC
GTCGCCACTCGACCGCCGGCGCCCACATCAAGGCACCCTGCCTCGCGCGTTTCGGTGATGACGGTGAAAA
CCTCTGACACATGCAGCTCCCGGAGACGGTCACAGCTTGTCTGTAAGCGGATGCCGGGAGCAGACAAGCC
CGTCAGGGCGCGTCAGCGGGTGTTGGCGGGTGTCGGGGCGCAGCCATGACCCAGTCACGTAGCGATAGCG
GAGTGTATACTGGCTTAACTATGCGGCATCAGAGCAGATTGTACTGAGAGTGCACCATATGCGGTGTGAA
ATACCGCACAGATGCGTAAGGAGAAAATACCGCATCAGGCGCTCTTCCGCTTCCTCGCTCACTGACTCGC
TGCGCTCGGTCGTTCGGCTGCGGCGAGCGGTATCAGCTCACTCAAAGGCGGTAATACGGTTATCCACAGA
ATCAGGGGATAACGCAGGAAAGAACATGTGAGCAAAAGGCCAGCAAAAGGCCAGGAACCGTAAAAAGGCC
GCGTTGCTGGCGTTTTTCCATAGGCTCCGCCCCCCTGACGAGCATCACAAAAATCGACGCTCAAGTCAGA
GGTGGCGAAACCCGACAGGACTATAAAGATACCAGGCGTTTCCCCCTGGAAGCTCCCTCGTGCGCTCTCC
TGTTCCGACCCTGCCGCTTACCGGATACCTGTCCGCCTTTCTCCCTTCGGGAAGCGTGGCGCTTTCTCAT
AGCTCACGCTGTAGGTATCTCAGTTCGGTGTAGGTCGTTCGCTCCAAGCTGGGCTGTGTGCACGAACCCC
CCGTTCAGCCCGACCGCTGCGCCTTATCCGGTAACTATCGTCTTGAGTCCAACCCGGTAAGACACGACTT
ATCGCCACTGGCAGCAGCCACTGGTAACAGGATTAGCAGAGCGAGGTATGTAGGCGGTGCTACAGAGTTC
TTGAAGTGGTGGCCTAACTACGGCTACACTAGAAGGACAGTATTTGGTATCTGCGCTCTGCTGAAGCCAG
TTACCTTCGGAAAAAGAGTTGGTAGCTCTTGATCCGGCAAACAAACCACCGCTGGTAGCGGTGGTTTTTT
TGTTTGCAAGCAGCAGATTACGCGCAGAAAAAAAGGATCTCAAGAAGATCCTTTGATCTTTTCTACGGGG
TCTGACGCTCAGTGGAACGAAAACTCACGTTAAGGGATTTTGGTCATGCATTCTAGGTACTAAAACAATT
CATCCAGTAAAATATAATATTTTATTTTCTCCCAATCAGGCTTGATCCCCAGTAAGTCAAAAAATAGCTC
GACATACTGTTCTTCCCCGATATCCTCCCTGATCGACCGGACGCAGAAGGCAATGTCATACCACTTGTCC
GCCCTGCCGCTTCTCCCAAGATCAATAAAGCCACTTACTTTGCCATCTTTCACAAAGATGTTGCTGTCTC
CCAGGTCGCCGTGGGAAAAGACAAGTTCCTCTTCGGGCTTTTCCGTCTTTAAAAAATCATACAGCTCGCG
CGGATCTTTAAATGGAGTGTCTTCTTCCCAGTTTTCGCAATCCACATCGGCCAGATCGTTATTCAGTAAG
TAATCCAATTCGGCTAAGCGGCTGTCTAAGCTATTCGTATAGGGACAATCCGATATGTCGATGGAGTGAA
AGAGCCTGATGCACTCCGCATACAGCTCGATAATCTTTTCAGGGCTTTGTTCATCTTCATACTCTTCCGA
GCAAAGGACGCCATCGGCCTCACTCATGAGCAGATTGCTCCAGCCATCATGCCGTTCAAAGTGCAGGACC
TTTGGAACAGGCAGCTTTCCTTCCAGCCATAGCATCATGTCCTTTTCCCGTTCCACATCATAGGTGGTCC
CTTTATACCGGCTGTCCGTCATTTTTAAATATAGGTTTTCATTTTCTCCCACCAGCTTATATACCTTAGC
AGGAGACATTCCTTCCGTATCTTTTACGCAGCGGTATTTTTCGATCAGTTTTTTCAATTCCGGTGATATT
CTCATTTTAGCCATTTATTATTTCCTTCCTCTTTTCTACAGTATTTAAAGATACCCCAAGAAGCTAATTA
TAACAAGACGAACTCCAATTCACTGTTCCTTGCATTCTAAAACCTTAAATACCAGAAAACAGCTTTTTCA
AAGTTGTTTTCAAAGTTGGCGTATAACATAGTATCGACGGAGCCGATTTTGAAACCGCGGTGATCACAGG
CAGCAACGCTCTGTCATCGTTACAATCAACATGCTACCCTCCGCGAGATCATCCGTGTTTCAAACCCGGC
AGCTTAGTTGCCGTTCTTCCGAATAGCATCGGTAACATGAGCAAAGTCTGCCGCCTTACAACGGCTCTCC
CGCTGACGCCGTCCCGGACTGATGGGCTGCCTGTATCGAGTGGTGATTTTGTGCCGAGCTGCCGGTCGGG
GAGCTGTTGGCTGGCTGGTGGCAGGATATATTGTGGTGTAAACAAATTGACGCTTAGACAACTTAATAAC
ACATTGCGGACGTTTTTAATGTACTGAATTAACGCCGAATTAATTCGGGGGATCTGGATTTTAGTACTGG
ATTTTGGTTTTAGGAATTAGAAATTTTATTGATAGAAGTATTTTACAAATACAAATACATACTAAGGGTT
TCTTATATGCTCAACACATGAGCGAAACCCTATAGGAACCCTAATTCCCTTATCTGGGAACTACTCACAC
ATTATTATGGAGAAACTCGAGCTTGTCGATCGACAGATCCGGTCGGCATCTACTCTATTTCTTTGCCCTC
GGACGAGTGCTGGGGCGTCGGTTTCCACTATCGGCGAGTACTTCTACACAGCCATCGGTCCAGACGGCCG
CGCTTCTGCGGGCGATTTGTGTACGCCCGACAGTCCCGGCTCCGGATCGGACGATTGCGTCGCATCGACC
CTGCGCCCAAGCTGCATCATCGAAATTGCCGTCAACCAAGCTCTGATAGAGTTGGTCAAGACCAATGCGG
AGCATATACGCCCGGAGTCGTGGCGATCCTGCAAGCTCCGGATGCCTCCGCTCGAAGTAGCGCGTCTGCT
GCTCCATACAAGCCAACCACGGCCTCCAGAAGAAGATGTTGGCGACCTCGTATTGGGAATCCCCGAACAT
CGCCTCGCTCCAGTCAATGACCGCTGTTATGCGGCCATTGTCCGTCAGGACATTGTTGGAGCCGAAATCC
GCGTGCACGAGGTGCCGGACTTCGGGGCAGTCCTCGGCCCAAAGCATCAGCTCATCGAGAGCCTGCGCGA
CGGACGCACTGACGGTGTCGTCCATCACAGTTTGCCAGTGATACACATGGGGATCAGCAATCGCGCATAT
GAAATCACGCCATGTAGTGTATTGACCGATTCCTTGCGGTCCGAATGGGCCGAACCCGCTCGTCTGGCTA
AGATCGGCCGCAGCGATCGCATCCATAGCCTCCGCGACCGGTTGTAGAACAGCGGGCAGTTCGGTTTCAG
GCAGGTCTTGCAACGTGACACCCTGTGCACGGCGGGAGATGCAATAGGTCAGGCTCTCGCTAAACTCCCC
AATGTCAAGCACTTCCGGAATCGGGAGCGCGGCCGATGCAAAGTGCCGATAAACATAACGATCTTTGTAG
AAACCATCGGCGCAGCTATTTACCCGCAGGACATATCCACGCCCTCCTACATCGAAGCTGAAAGCACGAG
ATTCTTCGCCCTCCGAGAGCTGCATCAGGTCGGAGACGCTGTCGAACTTTTCGATCAGAAACTTCTCGAC
AGACGTCGCGGTGAGTTCAGGCTTTTTCATATCTCATTGCCCCCCGGGATCTGCGAAAGCTCGAGAGAGA
TAGATTTGTAGAGAGAGACTGGTGATTTCAGCGTGTCCTCTCCAAATGAAATGAACTTCCTTATATAGAG
GAAGGTCTTGCGAAGGATAGTGGGATTGTGCGTCATCCCTTACGTCAGTGGAGATATCACATCAATCCAC
TTGCTTTGAAGACGTGGTTGGAACGTCTTCTTTTTCCACGATGCTCCTCGTGGGTGGGGGTCCATCTTTG
GGACCACTGTCGGCAGAGGCATCTTGAACGATAGCCTTTCCTTTATCGCAATGATGGCATTTGTAGGTGC
CACCTTCCTTTTCTACTGTCCTTTTGATGAAGTGACAGATAGCTGGGCAATGGAATCCGAGGAGGTTTCC
CGATATTACCCTTTGTTGAAAAGTCTCAATAGCCCTTTGGTCTTCTGAGACTGTATCTTTGATATTCTTG
GAGTAGACGAGAGTGTCGTGCTCCACCATGTTATCACATCAATCCACTTGCTTTGAAGACGTGGTTGGAA
CGTCTTCTTTTTCCACGATGCTCCTCGTGGGTGGGGGTCCATCTTTGGGACCACTGTCGGCAGAGGCATC
TTGAACGATAGCCTTTCCTTTATCGCAATGATGGCATTTGTAGGTGCCACCTTCCTTTTCTACTGTCCTT
TTGATGAAGTGACAGATAGCTGGGCAATGGAATCCGAGGAGGTTTCCCGATATTACCCTTTGTTGAAAAG
TCTCAATAGCCCTTTGGTCTTCTGAGACTGTATCTTTGATATTCTTGGAGTAGACGAGAGTGTCGTGCTC
CACCATGTTGGCAAGCTGCTCTAGCCAATACGCAAACCGCCTCTCCCCGCGCGTTGGCCGATTCATTAAT
GCAGCTGGCACGACAGGTTTCCCGACTGGAAAGCGGGCAGTGAGCGCAACGCAATTAATGTGAGTTAGCT
CACTCATTAGGCACCCCAGGCTTTACACTTTATGCTTCCGGCTCGTATGTTGTGTGGAATTGTGAGCGGA
TAACAATTTCACACAGGAAACAGCTATGACCATGATTACGAATTCGAGCTCGGTACCCGGGGATCCTCTA
GAGTCGACCTGCAGGCATGCAAGCTTGGCACTGGCCGTCGTTTTACAACGTCGTGACTGGGAAAACCCTG
GCGTTACCCAACTTAATCGCCTTGCAGCACATCCCCCTTTCGCCAGCTGGCGTAATAGCGAAGAGGCCCG
CACCGATCGCCCTTCCCAACAGTTGCGCAGCCTGAATGGCGAATGCTAGAGCAGCTTGAGCTTGGATCAG
ATTGTCGTTTCCCGCCTTCAGTTTAGCTTCATGGAGTCAAAGATTCAAATAGAGGACCTAACAGAACTCG
CCGTAAAGACTGGCGAACAGTTCATACAGAGTCTCTTACGACTCAATGACAAGAAGAAAATCTTCGTCAA
CATGGTGGAGCACGACACACTTGTCTACTCCAAAAATATCAAAGATACAGTCTCAGAAGACCAAAGGGCA
ATTGAGACTTTTCAACAAAGGGTAATATCCGGAAACCTCCTCGGATTCCATTGCCCAGCTATCTGTCACT
TTATTGTGAAGATAGTGGAAAAGGAAGGTGGCTCCTACAAATGCCATCATTGCGATAAAGGAAAGGCCAT
CGTTGAAGATGCCTCTGCCGACAGTGGTCCCAAAGATGGACCCCCACCCACGAGGAGCATCGTGGAAAAA
GAAGACGTTCCAACCACGTCTTCAAAGCAAGTGGATTGATGTGATATCTCCACTGACGTAAGGGATGACG
CACAATCCCACTATCCTTCGCAAGACCCTTCCTCTATATAAGGAAGTTCATTTCATTTGGAGAGAACACG
GGGGACTCTTGACCATGGTA
