>Addgene plasmid #84208 | Osa-pCAMBIA-1301-STTM398 | addgene partial sequence | sequence record 174441 | Addgene Partial NGS Result
ATAGCCCTTTGGTCTTCTGAGACTGTATCTTTGATATTCTTGGAGTAGACGAGAGTGTCGTGCTCCACCA
TGTTGGCAAGCTGCTCTAGCCAATACGCAAACCGCCTCTCCCCGCGCGTTGGCCGATTCATTAATGCAGC
TGGCACGACAGGTTTCCCGACTGGAAAGCGGGCAGTGAGCGCAACGCAATTAATGTGAGTTAGCTCACTC
ATTAGGCACCCCAGGCTTTACACTTTATGCTTCCGGCTCGTATGTTGTGTGGAATTGTGAGCGGATAACA
ATTTCACACAGGAAACAGCTATGACATGATTACGAATTCGAGCTCGGTACCCGGGGATCCTCTAGCTAGA
TTAATTAAGTTTGCAAGCAGCAGATTACGCGCAGAAAAAAAGGATCTCAAGGAGATCCTTTGGATCACAA
AAAAAAAGCCCGCTCATTAGGCGGGTTAAATTCCCGGGTACTGCAGCCGATTCATTAATGCAGGTTAACC
TGGCTTATCGAAATTAATACGACTCACTATAGGGAGACCGGCAGATCTGATCCCTACTCCAAAAATGCCA
AAGATACAGTCTCAGAAGACCAAAGGGCTATTGAGACTTTTCAACAAAGGGTAATTTCGGGAAACCTCCT
CGGATTCCATTGCCCAGCTATCTGTCACTTCATCGAAAGGACAGTGGAAAAGGAAGGTGGCTCCTACAAA
TGCCATCATTGCGATAAAGGAAAGGCTATCATTCAAGATGCCTCTGCCGACAGTGGTCCCAAAGATGGAC
CCCCACCCACGAGGAGCATCGTGGGAAAAGAAGACGCTCCAACCACGTCTTCAAAGCAAGTGGATTGATG
TGACATCTCCACTGACGTAAGGGATGACGCACAATCCCACCCCTACTCCAAAAATGTCAAAGATACTGTC
TCAGAAGACCAAAGGGCTATTGAGACTTTTCAACAAAGGGTAATTTCGGGAAACCTCCTCGGATTCCATT
GCCCAGCTATCTGTCACCTCATCGAAAGGACAGTAGAAAAGGAAGGTGGCTCCTACAAATGCCATCATTG
CGATAAAGGAAAGGCTATCATTCAAGATGCCTCTGCCGACAGTGGTCCCAAAGATGGACCCCCACCCACG
AGGAGCATCGTGGAAAAAGAAGACGTTCCAACCACGTCTTCAAAGCAAGTGGATTGATGTGACATCTCCA
CTGACATAAGGGATGACGCACAACCCCACTATCCTTCGCAAGACCCTTCCTCTATATAAGGAAGTTCATT
TCATTTGGAGAGGACAGCCCAAGCTTAAGGGGTGACCCTATGAGAACACAGTTGTTGTTGTTATGGTCTA
ATTTAAATATGGTCTAAAGAAGAAGAATCAGGGGCGACCCTATGAGAACACAGAATTCGGTACGCTGAAA
TCACCAGTCTCTCTCTACAAATCTATCTCTCTCTATTTTCTCCATAAATAATGTGTGAGTAGTTTCCCGA
TAAGGGAAATTAGGGTTCTTATAGGGTTTCGCTCATGTGTTGAGCATATAAGAAACCCTTAGTATGTATT
TGTATTTGTAAAATACTTCTATCAATAAAATTTCTAATTCCTAAAACCAAAATCCAGTACTAAAATCCAG
ATCTCCTAAAGTCCCTATAGATCTTTGTCGTGAATATAAACCAGACACGAGACGACTAGACCTGGAGCCC
AGACGCCGTTCGAAGCTAGAAGTACCGCTTAGGCAGGAGGCCGTTAGGGAAAAGATGCTAAGGCAGGGTT
GGTTACGTTGACTCCCCCGTAGGTTTGGTTTAAATATGATGAAGTGGACGGAAGGAAGGAGGAAGACAAG
GAAGGATAAGGTTGCAGGCCCTGTGCAAGGTAAGAAGATGGAAATTTGATAGAGGTACGCTACTATACTT
ATACTATACGCTAAGGGAATGATTGTATTTATACCCTATACCCCCTAATAACCCCTTATCAATTTAAGAA
ATAATCCGCATAAGCCCCCGCTTAAAAATTGGTATCAGAGCCATGAATAGGTCTATGACCAAAACTCAAG
AGGATAAAACCTCACCAAAATACGAAAGAGTCCTTAACTCTAAAGATAAAAGATCTTTCAAGATCAAAAC
TAGTTCCCTCACATCGGTGACGGGGATCGCATGCGACCTCTAGACCATCACATTGGAGCTTCAGCTGCTC
GAGTTCTATAGTGTCACCTAAATCGTATGTGTATGATACATAAGGTTATGTATTAATTGTAGCCGCGTTC
TTACGTCGACGTACCAATTACGCCCCGCCCTGTCACTCATCGCAGTACTGTTGTAATTCATTAAGCATTC
TGCCGACATGGAAGCCATCACAAACGGCATGATGAACCTGAATCGCCAGCGGCATCAGCACCTTGTCGCC
TTGCGTATAATATTTGCCCATGGTGAAAACGGGGGCGAAGAAGTTGTCCATATTGGCCACGTTTAAATCA
AAACTGGTGAAACTCACCCAGGGATTGGCTGAGACGAAAAACATATTCTCAATAAACCCTTTAGGGAAAT
AGGCCAGGTTTTCACCGTAACACGCCACATCTTGCGAATATATGTGTAGAAACTGCCGGAAATCGTCGTG
GTATTCACTCCAGAGCGATGAAAACGTTTCAGTTTGCTCATGGAAAACGGTGTAACAAGGGTGAACACTA
TCCCATATTACCAGCTCACCGTCTTTCATTGCCATACGGAACTCCGGATGAGCATTCATCAGGCGGGCAA
GAATGTGAATAAAGGCCGGATAAAACTTGTGCTTATTTTTCTTTACGGTCTTTAAAAAGGCCGTAATATC
CAGCTGAACGGTCTGGTTATAGGTACATTGAGCAACTGACTGAAATGCCTCAAAATGTTCTTTACGATGC
CATTGGGATATATCAACGGTGGTATATCCAGTGATTTCTTTCTCCATTTTAGCTTCCTTAGCTCCTGAAA
ATCTCGATAACTCATTAAAGCTTATCGATGATAAGCTGTCAAACATGAGAATTTAGCCCGCCTAATGAGC
GGGCTTTTTGTTGTGATCCGCGTTGCTGGCGTTTTTCCATAGGCTCCGCCCCCCTGACGAGCATCACAAA
AATCGACGCTCAAGTCAGAGGTGGCGAAACCCGACAGGACTATAAAGATACCAGGCGTTTCCCCCCTGGA
AGCTCCCTCGTGCGCTCTCCTGTTCCGACCCTGCCGCTTACCGGATACCTGTCCGCCTTTCTTAATTAAC
TGCAGGCATGCAAGCTTGGCACTGGCCGTCGTTTTACAACGTCGTGACTGGGAAAACCCTGGCGTTACCC
AACTTAATCGCCTTGCAGCACATCCCCCTTTCGCCAGCTGGCGTAATAGCGAAGAGGCCCGCACCGATCG
CCCTTCCCAACAGTTGCGCAGCCTGAATGGCGAATGCTAGAGCAGCTTGAGCTTGGATCAGATTGTCGTT
TCCCGCCTTCAGTTTAGCTTCATGGAGTCAAAGATTCAAATAGAGGACCTAACAGAACTCGCCGTAAAGA
CTGGCGAACAGTTCATACAGAGTCTCTTACGACTCAATGACAAGAAGAAAATCTTCGTCAACATGGTGGA
GCACGACACACTTGTCTACTCCAAAAATATCAAAGATACAGTCTCAGAAGACCAAAGGGCAATTGAGACT
TTTCAACAAAGGGTAATATCCGGAAACCTCCTCGGATTCCATTGCCCAGCTATCTGTCACTTTATTGTGA
AGATAGTGGAAAAGGAAGGTGGCTCCTACAAATGCCATCATTGCGATAAAGGAAAGGCCATCGTTGAAGA
TGCCTCTGCCGACAGTGGTCCCAAAGATGGACCCCCACCCACGAGGAGCATCGTGGAAAAAGAAGACGTT
CCAACCACGTCTTCAAAGCAAGTGGATTGATGTGATATCTCCACTGACGTAAGGGATGACGCACAATCCC
ACTATCCTTCGCAAGACCCTTCCTCTATATAAGGAAGTTCATTTCATTTGGAGAGAACACGGGGGACTCT
TGACCATGGTAGATCTGAGGGTAAATTTCTAGTTTTTCTCCTTCATTTTCTTGGTTAGGACCCTTTTCTC
TTTTTATTTTTTTGAGCTTTGATCTTTCTTTAAACTGATCTATTTTTTAATTGATTGGTTATGGTGTAAA
TATTACATAGCTTTAACTGATAATCTGATTACTTTATTTCGTGTGTCTATGATGATGATGATAGTTACAG
AACCGACGACTCGTCCGTCCTGTAGAAACCCCAACCCGTGAAATCAAAAAACTCGACGGCCTGTGGGCAT
TCAGTCTGGATCGCGAAAACTGTGGAATTGATCAGCGTTGGTGGGAAAGCGCGTTACAAGAAAGCCGGGC
AATTGCTGTGCCAGGCAGTTTTAACGATCAGTTCGCCGATGCAGATATTCGTAATTATGCGGGCAACGTC
TGGTATCAGCGCGAAGTCTTTATACCGAAAGGTTGGGCAGGCCAGCGTATCGTGCTGCGTTTCGATGCGG
TCACTCATTACGGCAAAGTGTGGGTCAATAATCAGGAAGTGATGGAGCATCAGGGCGGCTATACGCCATT
TGAAGCCGATGTCACGCCGTATGTTATTGCCGGGAAAAGTGTACGTATCACCGTTTGTGTGAACAACGAA
CTGAACTGGCAGACTATCCCGCCGGGAATGGTGATTACCGACGAAAACGGCAAGAAAAAGCAGTCTTACT
TCCATGATTTCTTTAACTATGCCGGAATCCATCGCAGCGTAATGCTCTACACCACGCCGAACACCTGGGT
GGACGATATCACCGTGGTGACGCATGTCGCGCAAGACTGTAACCACGCGTCTGTTGACTGGCAGGTGGTG
GCCAATGGTGATGTCAGCGTTGAACTGCGTGATGCGGATCAACAGGTGGTTGCAACTGGACAAGGCACTA
GCGGGACTTTGCAAGTGGTGAATCCGCACCTCTGGCAACCGGGTGAAGGTTATCTCTATGAACTGTGCGT
CACAGCCAAAAGCCAGACAGAGTGTGATATCTACCCGCTTCGCGTCGGCATCCGGTCAGTGGCAGTGAAG
GGCGAACAGTTCCTGATTAACCACAAACCGTTCTACTTTACTGGCTTTGGTCGTCATGAAGATGCGGACT
TGCGTGGCAAAGGATTCGATAACGTGCTGATGGTGCACGACCACGCATTAATGGACTGGATTGGGGCCAA
CTCCTACCGTACCTCGCATTACCCTTACGCTGAAGAGATGCTCGACTGGGCAGATGAACATGGCATCGTG
GTGATTGATGAAACTGCTGCTGTCGGCTTTAACCTCTCTTTAGGCATTGGTTTCGAAGCGGGCAACAAGC
CGAAAGAACTGTACAGCGAAGAGGCAGTCAACGGGGAAACTCAGCAAGCGCACTTACAGGCGATTAAAGA
GCTGATAGCGCGTGACAAAAACCACCCAAGCGTGGTGATGTGGAGTATTGCCAACGAACCGGATACCCGT
CCGCAAGGTGCACGGGAATATTTCGCGCCACTGGCGGAAGCAACGCGTAAACTCGACCCGACGCGTCCGA
TCACCTGCGTCAATGTAATGTTCTGCGACGCTCACACCGATACCATCAGCGATCTCTTTGATGTGCTGTG
CCTGAACCGTTATTACGGATGGTATGTCCAAAGCGGCGATTTGGAAACGGCAGAGAAGGTACTGGAAAAA
GAACTTCTGGCCTGGCAGGAGAAACTGCATCAGCCGATTATCATCACCGAATACGGCGTGGATACGTTAG
CCGGGCTGCACTCAATGTACACCGACATGTGGAGTGAAGAGTATCAGTGTGCATGGCTGGATATGTATCA
CCGCGTCTTTGATCGCGTCAGCGCCGTCGTCGGTGAACAGGTATGGAATTTCGCCGATTTTGCGACCTCG
CAAGGCATATTGCGCGTTGGCGGTAACAAGAAAGGGATCTTCACTCGCGACCGCAAACCGAAGTCGGCGG
CTTTTCTGCTGCAAAAACGCTGGACTGGCATGAACTTCGGTGAAAAACCGCAGCAGGGAGGCAAACAAGC
TAGCCACCACCACCACCACCACGTGTGAATTACAGGTGACCAGCTCGAATTTCCCCGATCGTTCAAACAT
TTGGCAATAAAGTTTCTTAAGATTGAATCCTGTTGCCGGTCTTGCGATGATTATCATATAATTTCTGTTG
AATTACGTTAAGCATGTAATAATTAACATGTAATGCATGACGTTATTTATGAGATGGGTTTTTATGATTA
GAGTCCCGCAATTATACATTTAATACGCGATAGAAAACAAAATATAGCGCGCAAACTAGGATAAATTATC
GCGCGCGGTGTCATCTATGTTACTAGATCGGGAATTAAACTATCAGTGTTTGACAGGATATATTGGCGGG
TAAACCTAAGAGAAAAGAGCGTTTATTAGAATAATCGGATATTTAAAAGGGCGTGAAAAGGTTTATCCGT
TCGTCCATTTGTATGTGCATGCCAACCACAGGGTTCCCCTCGGGATCAAAGTACTTTGATCCAACCCCTC
CGCTGCTATAGTGCAGTCGGCTTCTGACGTTCAGTGCAGCCGTCTTCTGAAAACGACATGTCGCACAAGT
CCTAAGTTACGCGACAGGCTGCCGCCCTGCCCTTTTCCTGGCGTTTTCTTGTCGCGTGTTTTAGTCGCAT
AAAGTAGAATACTTGCGACTAGAACCGGAGACATTACGCCATGAACAAGAGCGCCGCCGCTGGCCTGCTG
GGCTATGCCCGCGTCAGCACCGACGACCAGGACTTGACCAACCAACGGGCCGAACTGCACGCGGCCGGCT
GCACCAAGCTGTTTTCCGAGAAGATCACCGGCACCAGGCGCGACCGCCCGGAGCTGGCCAGGATGCTTGA
CCACCTACGCCCTGGCGACGTTGTGACAGTGACCAGGCTAGACCGCCTGGCCCGCAGCACCCGCGACCTA
CTGGACATTGCCGAGCGCATCCAGGAGGCCGGCGCGGGCCTGCGTAGCCTGGCAGAGCCGTGGGCCGACA
CCACCACGCCGGCCGGCCGCATGGTGTTGACCGTGTTCGCCGGCATTGCCGAGTTCGAGCGTTCCCTAAT
CATCGACCGCACCCGGAGCGGGCGCGAGGCCGCCAAGGCCCGAGGCGTGAAGTTTGGCCCCCGCCCTACC
CTCACCCCGGCACAGATCGCGCACGCCCGCGAGCTGATCGACCAGGAAGGCCGCACCGTGAAAGAGGCGG
CTGCACTGCTTGGCGTGCATCGCTCGACCCTGTACCGCGCACTTGAGCGCAGCGAGGAAGTGACGCCCAC
CGAGGCCAGGCGGCGCGGTGCCTTCCGTGAGGACGCATTGACCGAGGCCGACGCCCTGGCGGCCGCCGAG
AATGAACGCCAAGAGGAACAAGCATGAAACCGCACCAGGACGGCCAGGACGAACCGTTTTTCATTACCGA
AGAGATCGAGGCGGAGATGATCGCGGCCGGGTACGTGTTCGAGCCGCCCGCGCACGTCTCAACCGTGCGG
CTGCATGAAATCCTGGCCGGTTTGTCTGATGCCAAGCTGGCGGCCTGGCCGGCCAGCTTGGCCGCTGAAG
AAACCGAGCGCCGCCGTCTAAAAAGGTGATGTGTATTTGAGTAAAACAGCTTGCGTCATGCGGTCGCTGC
GTATATGATGCGATGAGTAAATAAACAAATACGCAAGGGGAACGCATGAAGGTTATCGCTGTACTTAACC
AGAAAGGCGGGTCAGGCAAGACGACCATCGCAACCCATCTAGCCCGCGCCCTGCAACTCGCCGGGGCCGA
TGTTCTGTTAGTCGATTCCGATCCCCAGGGCAGTGCCCGCGATTGGGCGGCCGTGCGGGAAGATCAACCG
CTAACCGTTGTCGGCATCGACCGCCCGACGATTGACCGCGACGTGAAGGCCATCGGCCGGCGCGACTTCG
TAGTGATCGACGGAGCGCCCCAGGCGGCGGACTTGGCTGTGTCCGCGATCAAGGCAGCCGACTTCGTGCT
GATTCCGGTGCAGCCAAGCCCTTACGACATATGGGCCACCGCCGACCTGGTGGAGCTGGTTAAGCAGCGC
ATTGAGGTCACGGATGGAAGGCTACAAGCGGCCTTTGTCGTGTCGCGGGCGATCAAAGGCACGCGCATCG
GCGGTGAGGTTGCCGAGGCGCTGGCCGGGTACGAGCTGCCCATTCTTGAGTCCCGTATCACGCAGCGCGT
GAGCTACCCAGGCACTGCCGCCGCCGGCACAACCGTTCTTGAATCAGAACCCGAGGGCGACGCTGCCCGC
GAGGTCCAGGCGCTGGCCGCTGAAATTAAATCAAAACTCATTTGAGTTAATGAGGTAAAGAGAAAATGAG
CAAAAGCACAAACACGCTAAGTGCCGGCCGTCCGAGCGCACGCAGCAGCAAGGCTGCAACGTTGGCCAGC
CTGGCAGACACGCCAGCCATGAAGCGGGTCAACTTTCAGTTGCCGGCGGAGGATCACACCAAGCTGAAGA
TGTACGCGGTACGCCAAGGCAAGACCATTACCGAGCTGCTATCTGAATACATCGCGCAGCTACCAGAGTA
AATGAGCAAATGAATAAATGAGTAGATGAATTTTAGCGGCTAAAGGAGGCGGCATGGAAAATCAAGAACA
ACCAGGCACCGACGCCGTGGAATGCCCCATGTGTGGAGGAACGGGCGGTTGGCCAGGCGTAAGCGGCTGG
GTTGCCTGCCGGCCCTGCAATGGCACTGGAACCCCCAAGCCCGAGGAATCGGCGTGAGCGGTCGCAAACC
ATCCGGCCCGGTACAAATCGGCGCGGCGCTGGGTGATGACCTGGTGGAGAAGTTGAAGGCCGCGCAGGCC
GCCCAGCGGCAACGCATCGAGGCAGAAGCACGCCCCGGTGAATCGTGGCAAGCGGCCGCTGATCGAATCC
GCAAAGAATCCCGGCAACCGCCGGCAGCCGGTGCGCCGTCGATTAGGAAGCCGCCCAAGGGCGACGAGCA
ACCAGATTTTTTCGTTCCGATGCTCTATGACGTGGGCACCCGCGATAGTCGCAGCATCATGGACGTGGCC
GTTTTCCGTCTGTCGAAGCGTGACCGACGAGCTGGCGAGGTGATCCGCTACGAGCTTCCAGACGGGCACG
TAGAGGTTTCCGCAGGGCCGGCCGGCATGGCCAGTGTGTGGGATTACGACCTGGTACTGATGGCGGTTTC
CCATCTAACCGAATCCATGAACCGATACCGGGAAGGGAAGGGAGACAAGCCCGGCCGCGTGTTCCGTCCA
CACGTTGCGGACGTACTCAAGTTCTGCCGGCGAGCCGATGGCGGAAAGCAGAAAGACGACCTGGTAGAAA
CCTGCATTCGGTTAAACACCACGCACGTTGCCATGCAGCGTACGAAGAAGGCCAAGAACGGCCGCCTGGT
GACGGTATCCGAGGGTGAAGCCTTGATTAGCCGCTACAAGATCGTAAAGAGCGAAACCGGGCGGCCGGAG
TACATCGAGATCGAGCTAGCTGATTGGATGTACCGCGAGATCACAGAAGGCAAGAACCCGGACGTGCTGA
CGGTTCACCCCGATTACTTTTTGATCGATCCCGGCATCGGCCGTTTTCTCTACCGCCTGGCACGCCGCGC
CGCAGGCAAGGCAGAAGCCAGATGGTTGTTCAAGACGATCTACGAACGCAGTGGCAGCGCCGGAGAGTTC
AAGAAGTTCTGTTTCACCGTGCGCAAGCTGATCGGGTCAAATGACCTGCCGGAGTACGATTTGAAGGAGG
AGGCGGGGCAGGCTGGCCCGATCCTAGTCATGCGCTACCGCAACCTGATCGAGGGCGAAGCATCCGCCGG
TTCCTAATGTACGGAGCAGATGCTAGGGCAAATTGCCCTAGCAGGGGAAAAAGGTCGAAAAGGTCTCTTT
CCTGTGGATAGCACGTACATTGGGAACCCAAAGCCGTACATTGGGAACCGGAACCCGTACATTGGGAACC
CAAAGCCGTACATTGGGAACCGGTCACACATGTAAGTGACTGATATAAAAGAGAAAAAAGGCGATTTTTC
CGCCTAAAACTCTTTAAAACTTATTAAAACTCTTAAAACCCGCCTGGCCTGTGCATAACTGTCTGGCCAG
CGCACAGCCGAAGAGCTGCAAAAAGCGCCTACCCTTCGGTCGCTGCGCTCCCTACGCCCCGCCGCTTCGC
GTCGGCCTATCGCGGCCGCTGGCCGCTCAAAAATGGCTGGCCTACGGCCAGGCAATCTACCAGGGCGCGG
ACAAGCCGCGCCGTCGCCACTCGACCGCCGGCGCCCACATCAAGGCACCCTGCCTCGCGCGTTTCGGTGA
TGACGGTGAAAACCTCTGACACATGCAGCTCCCGGAGACGGTCACAGCTTGTCTGTAAGCGGATGCCGGG
AGCAGACAAGCCCGTCAGGGCGCGTCAGCGGGTGTTGGCGGGTGTCGGGGCGCAGCCATGACCCAGTCAC
GTAGCGATAGCGGAGTGTATACTGGCTTAACTATGCGGCATCAGAGCAGATTGTACTGAGAGTGCACCAT
ATGCGGTGTGAAATACCGCACAGATGCGTAAGGAGAAAATACCGCATCAGGCGCTCTTCCGCTTCCTCGC
TCACTGACTCGCTGCGCTCGGTCGTTCGGCTGCGGCGAGCGGTATCAGCTCACTCAAAGGCGGTAATACG
GTTATCCACAGAATCAGGGGATAACGCAGGAAAGAACATGTGAGCAAAAGGCCAGCAAAAGGCCAGGAAC
CGTAAAAAGGCCGCGTTGCTGGCGTTTTTCCATAGGCTCCGCCCCCCTGACGAGCATCACAAAAATCGAC
GCTCAAGTCAGAGGTGGCGAAACCCGACAGGACTATAAAGATACCAGGCGTTTCCCCCTGGAAGCTCCCT
CGTGCGCTCTCCTGTTCCGACCCTGCCGCTTACCGGATACCTGTCCGCCTTTCTCCCTTCGGGAAGCGTG
GCGCTTTCTCATAGCTCACGCTGTAGGTATCTCAGTTCGGTGTAGGTCGTTCGCTCCAAGCTGGGCTGTG
TGCACGAACCCCCCGTTCAGCCCGACCGCTGCGCCTTATCCGGTAACTATCGTCTTGAGTCCAACCCGGT
AAGACACGACTTATCGCCACTGGCAGCAGCCACTGGTAACAGGATTAGCAGAGCGAGGTATGTAGGCGGT
GCTACAGAGTTCTTGAAGTGGTGGCCTAACTACGGCTACACTAGAAGGACAGTATTTGGTATCTGCGCTC
TGCTGAAGCCAGTTACCTTCGGAAAAAGAGTTGGTAGCTCTTGATCCGGCAAACAAACCACCGCTGGTAG
CGGTGGTTTTTTTGTTTGCAAGCAGCAGATTACGCGCAGAAAAAAAGGATCTCAAGAAGATCCTTTGATC
TTTTCTACGGGGTCTGACGCTCAGTGGAACGAAAACTCACGTTAAGGGATTTTGGTCATGCATTCTAGGT
ACTAAAACAATTCATCCAGTAAAATATAATATTTTATTTTCTCCCAATCAGGCTTGATCCCCAGTAAGTC
AAAAAATAGCTCGACATACTGTTCTTCCCCGATATCCTCCCTGATCGACCGGACGCAGAAGGCAATGTCA
TACCACTTGTCCGCCCTGCCGCTTCTCCCAAGATCAATAAAGCCACTTACTTTGCCATCTTTCACAAAGA
TGTTGCTGTCTCCCAGGTCGCCGTGGGAAAAGACAAGTTCCTCTTCGGGCTTTTCCGTCTTTAAAAAATC
ATACAGCTCGCGCGGATCTTTAAATGGAGTGTCTTCTTCCCAGTTTTCGCAATCCACATCGGCCAGATCG
TTATTCAGTAAGTAATCCAATTCGGCTAAGCGGCTGTCTAAGCTATTCGTATAGGGACAATCCGATATGT
CGATGGAGTGAAAGAGCCTGATGCACTCCGCATACAGCTCGATAATCTTTTCAGGGCTTTGTTCATCTTC
ATACTCTTCCGAGCAAAGGACGCCATCGGCCTCACTCATGAGCAGATTGCTCCAGCCATCATGCCGTTCA
AAGTGCAGGACCTTTGGAACAGGCAGCTTTCCTTCCAGCCATAGCATCATGTCCTTTTCCCGTTCCACAT
CATAGGTGGTCCCTTTATACCGGCTGTCCGTCATTTTTAAATATAGGTTTTCATTTTCTCCCACCAGCTT
ATATACCTTAGCAGGAGACATTCCTTCCGTATCTTTTACGCAGCGGTATTTTTCGATCAGTTTTTTCAAT
TCCGGTGATATTCTCATTTTAGCCATTTATTATTTCCTTCCTCTTTTCTACAGTATTTAAAGATACCCCA
AGAAGCTAATTATAACAAGACGAACTCCAATTCACTGTTCCTTGCATTCTAAAACCTTAAATACCAGAAA
ACAGCTTTTTCAAAGTTGTTTTCAAAGTTGGCGTATAACATAGTATCGACGGAGCCGATTTTGAAACCGC
GGTGATCACAGGCAGCAACGCTCTGTCATCGTTACAATCAACATGCTACCCTCCGCGAGATCATCCGTGT
TTCAAACCCGGCAGCTTAGTTGCCGTTCTTCCGAATAGCATCGGTAACATGAGCAAAGTCTGCCGCCTTA
CAACGGCTCTCCCGCTGACGCCGTCCCGGACTGATGGGCTGCCTGTATCGAGTGGTGATTTTGTGCCGAG
CTGCCGGTCGGGGAGCTGTTGGCTGGCTGGTGGCAGGATATATTGTGGTGTAAACAAATTGACGCTTAGA
CAACTTAATAACACATTGCGGACGTTTTTAATGTACTGAATTAACGCCGAATTAATTCGGGGGATCTGGA
TTTTAGTACTGGATTTTGGTTTTAGGAATTAGAAATTTTATTGATAGAAGTATTTTACAAATACAAATAC
ATACTAAGGGTTTCTTATATGCTCAACACATGAGCGAAACCCTATAGGAACCCTAATTCCCTTATCTGGG
AACTACTCACACATTATTATGGAGAAACTCGAGCTTGTCGATCGACAGATCCCGGTCGGCATCTACTCTA
TTTCTTTGCCCTCGGACGAGTGCTGGGGCGTCGGTTTCCACTATCGGCGAGTACTTCTACACAGCCATCG
GTCCAGACGGCCGCGCTTCTGCGGGCGATTTGTGTACGCCCGACAGTCCCGGCTCCGGATCGGACGATTG
CGTCGCATCGACCCTGCGCCCAAGCTGCATCATCGAAATTGCCGTCAACCAAGCTCTGATAGAGTTGGTC
AAGACCAATGCGGAGCATATACGCCCGGAGTCGTGGCGATCCTGCAAGCTCCGGATGCCTCCGCTCGAAG
TAGCGCGTCTGCTGCTCCATACAAGCCAACCACGGCCTCCAGAAGAAGATGTTGGCGACCTCGTATTGGG
AATCCCCGAACATCGCCTCGCTCCAGTCAATGACCGCTGTTATGCGGCCATTGTCCGTCAGGACATTGTT
GGAGCCGAAATCCGCGTGCACGAGGTGCCGGACTTCGGGGCAGTCCTCGGCCCAAAGCATCAGCTCATCG
AGAGCCTGCGCGACGGACGCACTGACGGTGTCGTCCATCACAGTTTGCCAGTGATACACATGGGGATCAG
CAATCGCGCATATGAAATCACGCCATGTAGTGTATTGACCGATTCCTTGCGGTCCGAATGGGCCGAACCC
GCTCGTCTGGCTAAGATCGGCCGCAGCGATCGCATCCATAGCCTCCGCGACCGGTTGTAGAACAGCGGGC
AGTTCGGTTTCAGGCAGGTCTTGCAACGTGACACCCTGTGAACGGCGGGAGATGCAATAGGTCAGGCTCT
CGCTAAACTCCCCAATGTCAAGCACTTCCGGAATCGGGAGCGCGGCCGATGCAAAGTGCCGATAAACATA
ACGATCTTTGTAGAAACCATCGGCGCAGCTATTTACCCGCAGGACATATCCACGCCCTCCTACATCGAAG
CTGAAAGCACGAGATTCTTCGCCCTCCGAGAGCTGCATCAGGTCGGAGACGCTGTCGAACTTTTCGATCA
GAAACTTCTCGACAGACGTCGCGGTGAGTTCAGGCTTTTTCATATCTCATTGCCCCCCGGATCTGCGAAA
GCTCGAGAGAGATAGATTTGTAGAGAGAGACTGGTGATTTCAGCGTGTCCTCTCCAAATGAAATGAACTT
CCTTATATAGAGGAAGGGTCTTGCGAAGGATAGTGGGATTGTGCGTCATCCCTTACGTCAGTGGAGATAT
CACATCAATCCACTTGCTTTGAAGACGTGGTTGGAACGTCTTCTTTTTCCACGATGCTCCTCGTGGGTGG
GGGTCCATCTTTGGGACCACTGTCGGCAGAGGCATCTTGAACGATAGCCTTTCCTTTATCGCAATGATGG
CATTTGTAGGTGCCACCTTCCTTTTCTACTGTCCTTTTGATGAAGTGACAGATAGCTGGGCAATGGAATC
CGAGGAGGTTTCCCGATATTACCCTTTGTTGAAAAGTCTCAATAGCCCTTTGGTCTTCTGAGACTGTATC
TTTGATATTCTTGGAGTAGACGAGAGTGTCGTGCTCCACCATGTTCACATCAATCCACTTGCTTTGAAGA
CGTGGTTGGAACGTCTTCTTTTTCCACGATGCTCCTCGTGGGTGGGGGTCCATCTTTGGGACCACTGTCG
GCAGAGGCATCTTGAACGATAGCCTTTCCTTTATCGCAATGATGGCATTTGTAGGTGCCACCTTCCTTTT
CTACTGTCCTTTTGATGAAGTGACAGATAGCTGGGCAATGGAATCCGAGGAGGTTTCCCGATATTACCCT
TTGTTGAAAAGTCTCA
