>Addgene plasmid #84208 | Osa-pCAMBIA-1301-STTM398 | depositor partial sequence | sequence record 174496 | STTM398
CATTTGGAGAGGACAGCCCAAGCTTAAGGGGTGACCCTATGAGAACACAGTTGTTGTTGTTATGGTCTAA
TTTAAATATGGTCTAAAGAAGAAGAATCAGGGGCGACCCTATGAGAACACAGAATTCGGTACGCTGAAAT
CACCAG
