[The description below was written by a language model from this plasmid's Addgene catalogue record.]
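Description:
Osa-pCAMBIA-1301-STTM398 is a plant binary vector built on the pCAMBIA-1301 backbone (about 11.8 kb without insert) and designed to interfere with miR398 function in rice. The pCAMBIA series are T-DNA vectors generally delivered to plants through Agrobacterium, although the record does not describe the transformation route. The plasmid is propagated in E. coli under chloramphenicol and kanamycin selection, and hygromycin is listed as the selectable marker for transformed plant cells. The catalogue also lists bacterial and yeast expression among the vector types, but the stated purpose concerns only plant use. Copy number is recorded as unknown, and no feature table is provided, so origins of replication and other backbone elements cannot be confirmed from the record.

The payload is a roughly 2.8 kb cassette inserted at a PacI site, in which a doubled (2x) 35S promoter drives a short tandem target mimic (STTM) directed against rice miR398 (Osa-miR398, with two miRBase precursor entries cited). In the STTM approach, a non-coding transcript carries two imperfect miRNA binding sites joined by a short spacer. The sites pair with the mature miRNA but resist cleavage, so the transcript sequesters the small RNA and promotes its destruction, relieving repression of its natural targets. The result is a loss-of-function tool for studying miR398 biology in rice. The depositor notes that the STTM sequence may differ slightly from the reference sequences, and that these differences are not expected to affect function. The terminator and exact composition of the cassette are not stated.
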