Addgene plasmid #84208: Osa-pCAMBIA-1301-STTM398
Purpose: Disturb the expression of miR398 in rice
Depositing lab: Guiliang Tang. Depositing organization: Michigan Technological University. Publication: Effective small RNA destruction by the expression of a short tandem target mimic in Arabidopsis. Yan J, Gu Y, Jia X, Kang W, Pan S, Tang X, Chen X, Tang G. Plant Cell. 2012 Feb;24(2):415-27. doi: 10.1105/tpc.111.094144. Epub 2012 Feb 17. PubMed 22345490.
Backbone
  Vector backbone: pCAMBIA-1301
  Backbone manufacturer: CAMBIA Company
  Backbone size w/o insert (bp): 11827
  Vector type: Bacterial Expression, Yeast Expression, Plant Expression
  Selectable markers: Hygromycin
Growth in bacteria
  Bacterial resistance: Chloramphenicol and Kanamycin, 25 & 50 μg/mL
  Growth temperature: 37°C
  Growth strain: DH5alpha
  Copy number: Unknown
Gene/Insert
  Gene/Insert name: miR398 (alt name: Osa-miR398)
  Species: Rice
  Insert size (bp): 2846
  GenBank ID: miRBase (MI0001051, MI0001052)
  Promoter: 2x35S
  Cloning method: Restriction Enzyme; 5′ cloning site PacI (unknown if destroyed); 3′ cloning site PacI (unknown if destroyed)
  Sequencing primers: 5′ 35S promoter; 3′ AGGTTTAGTCGTCTCGTGTCTG
Terms and licenses: Academic/Nonprofit Terms; Industry Terms: Not Available to Industry
Depositor comments: This plasmid used to disturb miR398’s expression by STTM method invented by Dr. Guiliang Tang’s Lab in Michigan Technological University (Plant cell, 2012), Houghton, MI, USA. The method used to construct this plasmid refers to Tang et al., (Methods, 2012) with minor revision. The STTM sequence in this plasmid may contain discrepancies compared to the reference sequence(s). According to the depositing lab, these mutations should not affect plasmid function. For additional published information regarding this plasmid, please see https://www.cell.com/molecular-plant/pdf/S1674-2052(18)30275-2.pdf?_returnURL=https%3A%2F%2Flinkinghub.elsevier.com%2Fretrieve%2Fpii%2FS1674205218302752%3Fshowall%3Dtrue#
How to cite: Osa-pCAMBIA-1301-STTM398 was a gift from Guiliang Tang (Addgene plasmid # 84208 ; http://n2t.net/addgene:84208 ; RRID:Addgene_84208)
